>Addgene plasmid #68135 | BASIC_1_MB1 | depositor full sequence | sequence record 119099 | BASIC_1_MB1 sequence 1591 bps
TCTGGTGGGTCTCTGTCCCGTTGCTGGCGTTTTTCCATAGGCTCCGCCCCCCTGACGAGCATCACAAAAA
TCGACGCTCAAGTCAGAGGTGGCGAAACCCGACAGGACTATAAAGATACCAGGCGTTTCCCCCTGGAAGC
TCCCTCGTGCGCTCTCCTGTTCCGACCCTGCCGCTTACCGGATACCTGTCCGCCTTTCTCCCTTCGGGAA
GCGTGGCGCTTTCTCATAGCTCACGCTGTAGGTATCTCAGTTCGGTGTAGGTCGTTCGCTCCAAGCTGGG
CTGTGTGCACGAACCCCCCGTTCAGCCCGACCGCTGCGCCTTATCCGGTAACTATCGTCTTGAGTCCAAC
CCGGTAAGACACGACTTATCGCCACTGGCAGCAGCCACTGGTAACAGGATTAGCAGAGCGAGGTATGTAG
GCGGTGCTACAGAGTTCTTGAAGTGGTGGCCTAACTACGGCTACACTAGAAGAACAGTATTTGGTATCTG
CGCTCTGCTGAAGCCAGTTACCTTCGGAAAAAGAGTTGGTAGCTCTTGATCCGGCAAACAAACCACCGCT
GGTAGCGGTGGTTTTTTTGTTTGCAAGCAGCAGATTACGCGCAGAAAAAAAGGATCTCAAGAAGATCCTT
TGAGGCTCGGGAGACCTATCGCTAAATACATTCAAATATCTATCCGCTCATGAGACAATAACCCTGATAA
ATGCTTCAATAATATTGAAAAAGGAAGAGTATGAGTATTCAACATTTCCGTGTCGCCCTTATTCCCTTTT
TTGCGGCATTTTGCCTTCCTGTTTTTGCTCACCCAGAAACGCTGGTGAAAGTAAAAGATGCTGAAGATCA
GTTGGGTGCACGAGTGGGTTACATCGAACTGGATCTCAACAGCGGTAAGATCCTTGAGAGTTTTCGCCCC
GAAGAACGTTTTCCAATGATGAGCACTTTTAAAGTTCTGCTATGTGGCGCGGTATTATCCCGTATTGACG
CCGGGCAAGAGCAACTCGGTCGCCGCATACACTATTCTCAGAATGACTTGGTTGAGTACTCACCAGTCAC
AGAAAAGCATCTTACGGATGGCATGACAGTAAGAGAATTATGCAGTGCTGCCATAACCATGAGTGATAAC
ACTGCGGCCAACTTACTTCTGACAACGATCGGAGGACCGAAGGAGCTAACCGCTTTTTTGCACAACATGG
GGGATCATGTAACTCGCCTTGATCGTTGGGAACCGGAGCTGAATGAAGCCATACCAAACGACGAGCGTGA
CACCACGATGCCTGTAGCAATGGCAACAACGTTGCGCAAACTATTAACTGGCGAACTACTTACTCTAGCT
TCCCGGCAACAATTAATAGACTGGATGGAGGCGGATAAAGTTGCAGGACCACTTCTGCGCTCGGCCCTTC
CGGCTGGCTGGTTTATTGCTGATAAATCTGGAGCCGGTGAGCGTGGGTCTCGCGGTATCATTGCAGCACT
GGGGCCAGATGGTAAGCCCTCCCGTATCGTAGTTATCTACACGACGGGGAGTCAGGCAACTATGGATGAA
CGAAATAGACAGATCGCTGAGATAGGTGCCTCCCTGATTAAGCATTGGTAA
Features (pLannotate 1.2.2; 3 found; start..end, strand, type, name):
     32..620     -  rep_origin     ori: high-copy-number ColE1/pMB1/pBR322/pUC origin of replication
    659..730     +  promoter       AmpR promoter: bla
    731..1591    +  CDS            AmpR: β-lactamase; bla; confers resistance to ampicillin, carbenicillin, and related antibiotics
