[The description below was written by a language model from this plasmid's Addgene catalogue record and pLannotate feature annotations shown in this document.]
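Description:
BASIC_1_MB1 is a minimal bacterial storage plasmid from the BASIC (Biopart Assembly Standard for Idempotent Cloning) toolkit, a standardised system for building multi-part DNA constructs in a single assembly tier. The record lists its purpose simply as holding the BASIC part "MB1", which is the pMB1-type origin of replication. In this case the stored part and the vector backbone are effectively the same thing, since the catalogue gives MB1 both as the backbone and as the insert.

The depositor's full sequence is only about 1.6 kb, and the annotation finds just three features. The first is a high-copy ColE1/pMB1/pUC-family origin on the reverse strand. The other two are the bla promoter and the β-lactamase coding sequence on the forward strand, which confer ampicillin resistance. Together these account for nearly the whole plasmid, which is propagated at high copy in standard E. coli cloning strains such as DH5alpha under ampicillin selection. Although it is catalogued as a bacterial expression vector, the feature table shows no expression cassette, reporter, tag or multiple cloning site. It also does not annotate the flanking sequences that the BASIC standard would use to release and link the part, so their positions cannot be stated from this record.

The plasmid is best understood as a source of a modular replication origin. That origin can be combined with other BASIC parts, such as selection markers, promoters and coding sequences, when designing custom plasmids for synthetic biology work in bacteria.
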