Addgene plasmid #68135: BASIC_1_MB1
Purpose: storage vector for BASIC part: MB1
Depositing lab: Geoffrey Baldwin. Depositing organization: Imperial College London. Publication: BASIC: A New Biopart Assembly Standard for Idempotent Cloning Provides Accurate, Single-Tier DNA Assembly for Synthetic Biology. Storch M, Casini A, Mackrow B, Fleming T, Trewhitt H, Ellis T, Baldwin GS. ACS Synth Biol. 2015 Apr 16. 10.1021/sb500356d PubMed 25746445.
Backbone
  Vector backbone: MB1
  Vector type: Bacterial Expression
Growth in bacteria
  Bacterial resistance: Ampicillin, 100 μg/mL
  Growth temperature: 37°C
  Growth strain: DH5alpha
  Copy number: High Copy
Gene/Insert
  Gene/Insert name: MB1 origin
  GenBank ID: KP223695
Terms and licenses: Academic/Nonprofit Terms; Industry Terms: Not Available to Industry
How to cite: BASIC_1_MB1 was a gift from Geoffrey Baldwin (Addgene plasmid # 68135 ; http://n2t.net/addgene:68135 ; RRID:Addgene_68135)
