>Addgene plasmid #68135 | BASIC_1_MB1 | addgene partial sequence | sequence record 122304 | Amp-R 5'-ATAATACCGCGCCACATAGC-3'
AACTCTCAAGGATCTTACCGCTGTTGAGATCCAGTTCGATGTAACCCACTCGTGCACCCAACTGATCTTC
AGCATCTTTTACTTTCACCAGCGTTTCTGGGTGAGCAAAAACAGGAAGGCAAAATGCCGCAAAAAAGGGA
ATAAGGGCGACACGGAAATGTTGAATACTCATACTCTTCCTTTTTCAATATTATTGAAGCATTTATCAGG
GTTATTGTCTCATGAGCGGATAGATATTTGAATGTATTTAGCGATAGGTCTCCCGAGCCTCAAAGGATCT
TCTTGAGATCCTTTTTTTCTGCGCGTAATCTGCTGCTTGCAAACAAAAAAACCACCGCTACCAGCGGTGG
TTTGTTTGCCGGATCAAGAGCTACCAACTCTTTTTCCGAAGGTAACTGGCTTCAGCAGAGCGCAGATACC
AAATACTGTTCTTCTAGTGTAGCCGTAGTTAGGCCACCACTTCAAGAACTCTGTAGCACCGCCTACATAC
CTCGCTCTGCTAATCCTGTTACCAGTGGCTGCTGCCAGTGGCGATAAGTCGTGTCTTACCGGGTTGGACT
CAAGACGATAGTTACCGGATAAGGCGCAGCGGTCGGGCTGAACGGGGGGTTCGTGCACACAGCCCAGCTT
GGAGCGAACGACCTACACCGAACTGAGATACCTACAGCGTGAGCTATGAGAAAGCGCCACGCTTCCCGAA
GGGAGAAAGGCGGACAGGTATCCGGTAAGCGGCAGGGTCGGAACAGGAGAGCGCACGAGGGAGCTTCCAG
GG
