>Addgene plasmid #68135 | BASIC_1_MB1 | addgene partial sequence | sequence record 122408 | Amp-F 5'-AAGCCCTCCCGTATCGTAGT-3'
AATAGACAGATCGCTGAGATAGGTGCCTCCCTGATTAAGCATTGGTAATCTGGTGGGTCTCTGTCCCGTT
GCTGGCGTTTTTCCATAGGCTCCGCCCCCCTGACGAGCATCACAAAAATCGACGCTCAAGTCAGAGGTGG
CGAAACCCGACAGGACTATAAAGATACCAGGCGTTTCCCCCTGGAAGCTCCCTCGTGCGCTCTCCTGTTC
CGACCCTGCCGCTTACCGGATACCTGTCCGCCTTTCTCCCTTCGGGAAGCGTGGCGCTTTCTCATAGCTC
ACGCTGTAGGTATCTCAGTTCGGTGTAGGTCGTTCGCTCCAAGCTGGGCTGTGTGCACGAACCCCCCGTT
CAGCCCGACCGCTGCGCCTTATCCGGTAACTATCGTCTTGAGTCCAACCCGGTAAGACACGACTTATCGC
CACTGGCAGCAGCCACTGGTAACAGGATTAGCAGAGCGAGGTATGTAGGCGGTGCTACAGAGTTCTTGAA
GTGGTGGCCTAACTACGGCTACACTAGAAGAACAGTATTTGGTATCTGCGCTCTGCTGAAGCCAGTTACC
TTCGGAAAAAGAGTTGGTAGCTCTTGATCCGGCAAACAAACCACCGCTGGTAGCGGTGGTTTTTTTGTTT
GCAAGCAGCAGATTACGCGCAGAAAAAAAGGATCTCAAGAAGATCCTTTGAGGCTCGGGAGACCTATCGC
TAAATACATTCAAATATCTATCCGCTCATGAGACAATAACCCTGATAAATGCTTCAATAATATTGAAA
